>Addgene plasmid #49223 | pCru5-UCU/ACC-mEGFP-IRES-mCherry | depositor full sequence | sequence record 73635 | pCru5-UCU/ACC-mEGFP-IRES-mCherry sequence 6983 bps
TCGAGTAACTAACTAATCTATGGGTTGATTACCATGGGCGAATTCAGCAAGGGCGAGGAGCTGTTCACCG
GGGTGGTGCCCATCCTGGTCGAGCTGGACGGCGACGTAAACGGCCACAAGTTCAGCGTGTCCGGCGAGGG
CGAGGGCGATGCCACCTACGGCAAGCTGACCCTGAAGTTCATCTGCACCACCGGCAAGCTGCCCGTGCCC
TGGCCCACCCTCGTGACCACCCTGACCTACGGCGTGCAGTGCTTCAGCCGCTACCCCGACCACATGAAGC
AGCACGACTTCTTCAAGTCCGCCATGCCCGAAGGCTACGTCCAGGAGCGCACCATCTTCTTCAAGGACGA
CGGCAACTACAAGACCCGCGCCGAGGTGAAGTTCGAGGGCGACACCCTGGTGAACCGCATCGAGCTGAAG
GGCATCGACTTCAAGGAGGACGGCAACATCCTGGGGCACAAGCTGGAGTACAACTACAACAGCCACAACG
TCTATATCATGGCCGACAAGCAGAAGAACGGCATCAAGGTGAACTTCAAGATCCGCCACAACATCGAGGA
CGGCAGCGTGCAGCTCGCCGACCACTACCAGCAGAACACCCCCATCGGCGACGGCCCCGTGCTGCTGCCC
GACAACCACTACCTGAGCACCCAGTCCAAGCTGAGCAAAGACCCCAACGAGAAGCGCGATCACATGGTCC
TGCTGGAGTTCGTGACCGCCGCCGGGATCACTCTCGGCATGGACGAGCTGTACAAGTTCGAATAAGCATG
CATCTAGGGCGGCCAATTCCGCCCCTCTCCCTCCCCCCCCCCTAACGTTACTGGCCGAAGCCGCTTGGAA
TAAGGCCGGTGTGCGTTTGTCTATATGTGATTTTCCACCATATTGCCGTCTTTTGGCAATGTGAGGGCCC
GGAAACCTGGCCCTGTCTTCTTGACGAGCATTCCTAGGGGTCTTTCCCCTCTCGCCAAAGGAATGCAAGG
TCTGTTGAATGTCGTGAAGGAAGCAGTTCCTCTGGAAGCTTCTTGAAGACAAACAACGTCTGTAGCGACC
CTTTGCAGGCAGCGGAACCCCCCACCTGGCGACAGGTGCCTCTGCGGCCAAAAGCCACGTGTATAAGATA
CACCTGCAAAGGCGGCACAACCCCAGTGCCACGTTGTGAGTTGGATAGTTGTGGAAAGAGTCAAATGGCT
CTCCTCAAGCGTATTCAACAAGGGGCTGAAGGATGCCCAGAAGGTACCCCATTGTATGGGATCTGATCTG
GGGCCTCGGTGCACATGCTTTACATGTGTTTAGTCGAGGTTAAAAAAACGTCTAGGCCCCCCGAACCACG
GGGACGTGGTTTTCCTTTGAAAAACACGATGATAAGCTTGCCACAACCCGGGATCCGCCACCATGGTGAG
CAAGGGCGAGGAGGATAACATGGCCATCATCAAGGAGTTCATGCGCTTCAAGGTGCACATGGAGGGCTCC
GTGAACGGCCACGAGTTCGAGATCGAGGGCGAGGGCGAGGGCCGCCCCTACGAGGGCACCCAGACCGCCA
AGCTGAAGGTGACCAAGGGTGGCCCCCTGCCCTTCGCCTGGGACATCCTGTCCCCTCAGTTCATGTACGG
CTCCAAGGCCTACGTGAAGCACCCCGCCGACATCCCCGACTACTTGAAGCTGTCCTTCCCCGAGGGCTTC
AAGTGGGAGCGCGTGATGAACTTCGAGGACGGCGGCGTGGTGACCGTGACCCAGGACTCCTCCCTGCAGG
ACGGCGAGTTCATCTACAAGGTGAAGCTGCGCGGCACCAACTTCCCCTCCGACGGCCCCGTAATGCAGAA
GAAGACCATGGGCTGGGAGGCCTCCTCCGAGCGGATGTACCCCGAGGACGGCGCCCTGAAGGGCGAGATC
AAGCAGAGGCTGAAGCTGAAGGACGGCGGCCACTACGACGCTGAGGTCAAGACCACCTACAAGGCCAAGA
AGCCCGTGCAGCTGCCCGGCGCCTACAACGTCAACATCAAGTTGGACATCACCTCCCACAACGAGGACTA
CACCATCGTGGAACAGTACGAACGCGCCGAGGGCCGCCACTCCACCGGCGGCATGGACGAGCTGTACAAG
TAAGCGGCCGCTCGACGATAAAATAAAAGATTTTATTTAGTCTCCAGAAAAAGGGGGGAATGAAAGACCC
CACCTGTAGGTTTGGCAAGCTAGCTTAAGTAACGCCATTTTGCAAGGCATGGAAAAATACATAACTGAGA
ATAGAGAAGTTCAGATCAAGGTCAGGAACAGATGGAACAGCTGAATATGGGCCAAACAGGATATCTGTGG
TAAGCAGTTCCTGCCCCGGCTCAGGGCCAAGAACAGATGGAACAGCTGAATATGGGCCAAACAGGATATC
TGTGGTAAGCAGTTCCTGCCCCGGCTCAGGGCCAAGAACAGATGGTCCCCAGATGCGGTCCAGCCCTCAG
CAGTTTCTAGAGAACCATCAGATGTTTCCAGGGTGCCCCAAGGACCTGAAATGACCCTGTGCCTTATTTG
AACTAACCAATCAGTTCGCTTCTCGCTTCTGTTCGCGCGCTTCTGCTCCCCGAGCTCAATAAAAGAGCCC
ACAACCCCTCACTCGGGGCGCCAGTCCTCCGATTGACTGAGTCGCCCGGGTACCCGTGTATCCAATAAAC
CCTCTTGCAGTTGCATCCGACTTGTGGTCTCGCTGTTCCTTGGGAGGGTCTCCTCTGAGTGATTGACTAC
CCGTCAGCGGGGGTCTTTCATTTCCGACTTGTGGTCTCGCTGCCTTGGGAGGGTCTCCTCTGAGTGATTG
ACTACCCGTCAGCGGGGGTCTTCACATGCAGCATGTATCAAAATTAATTTGGTTTTTTTTCTTAAGTATT
TACATTAAATGGCCATAGTTGCATTAATGAATCGGCCAACGCGCGGGGAGAGGCGGTTTGCGTATTGGCG
CTCTTCCGCTTCCTCGCTCACTGACTCGCTGCGCTCGGTCGTTCGGCTGCGGCGAGCGGTATCAGCTCAC
TCAAAGGCGGTAATACGGTTATCCACAGAATCAGGGGATAACGCAGGAAAGAACATGTGAGCAAAAGGCC
AGCAAAAGGCCAGGAACCGTAAAAAGGCCGCGTTGCTGGCGTTTTTCCATAGGCTCCGCCCCCCTGACGA
GCATCACAAAAATCGACGCTCAAGTCAGAGGTGGCGAAACCCGACAGGACTATAAAGATACCAGGCGTTT
CCCCCTGGAAGCTCCCTCGTGCGCTCTCCTGTTCCGACCCTGCCGCTTACCGGATACCTGTCCGCCTTTC
TCCCTTCGGGAAGCGTGGCGCTTTCTCATAGCTCACGCTGTAGGTATCTCAGTTCGGTGTAGGTCGTTCG
CTCCAAGCTGGGCTGTGTGCACGAACCCCCCGTTCAGCCCGACCGCTGCGCCTTATCCGGTAACTATCGT
CTTGAGTCCAACCCGGTAAGACACGACTTATCGCCACTGGCAGCAGCCACTGGTAACAGGATTAGCAGAG
CGAGGTATGTAGGCGGTGCTACAGAGTTCTTGAAGTGGTGGCCTAACTACGGCTACACTAGAAGGACAGT
ATTTGGTATCTGCGCTCTGCTGAAGCCAGTTACCTTCGGAAAAAGAGTTGGTAGCTCTTGATCCGGCAAA
CAAACCACCGCTGGTAGCGGTGGTTTTTTTGTTTGCAAGCAGCAGATTACGCGCAGAAAAAAAGGATCTC
AAGAAGATCCTTTGATCTTTTCTACGGGGTCTGACGCTCAGTGGAACGAAAACTCACGTTAAGGGATTTT
GGTCATGAGATTATCAAAAAGGATCTTCACCTAGATCCTTTTAAATTAAAAATGAAGTTTGCGCAAATCA
ATCTAAAGTATATATGAGTAAACTTGGTCTGACAGTTACCAATGCTTAATCAGTGAGGCACCTATCTCAG
CGATCTGTCTATTTCGTTCATCCATAGTTGCCTGACTCCCCGTCGTGTAGATAACTACGATACGGGAGGG
CTTACCATCTGGCCCCAGTGCTGCAATGATACCGCGAGACCCACGCTCACCGGCTCCAGATTTATCAGCA
ATAAACCAGCCAGCCGGAAGGGCCGAGCGCAGAAGTGGTCCTGCAACTTTATCCGCCTCCATCCAGTCTA
TTAATTGTTGCCGGGAAGCTAGAGTAAGTAGTTCGCCAGTTAATAGTTTGCGCAACGTTGTTGCCATTGC
TACAGGCATCGTGGTGTCACGCTCGTCGTTTGGTATGGCTTCATTCAGCTCCGGTTCCCAACGATCAAGG
CGAGTTACATGATCCCCCATGTTGTGCAAAAAAGCGGTTAGCTCCTTCGGTCCTCCGATCGTTGTCAGAA
GTAAGTTGGCCGCAGTGTTATCACTCATGGTTATGGCAGCACTGCATAATTCTCTTACTGTCATGCCATC
CGTAAGATGCTTTTCTGTGACTGGTGAGTACTCAACCAAGTCATTCTGAGAATAGTGTATGCGGCGACCG
AGTTGCTCTTGCCCGGCGTCAACACGGGATAATACCGCGCCACATAGCAGAACTTTAAAAGTGCTCATCA
TTGGAAAACGTTCTTCGGGGCGAAAACTCTCAAGGATCTTACCGCTGTTGAGATCCAGTTCGATGTAACC
CACTCGTGCACCCAACTGATCTTCAGCATCTTTTACTTTCACCAGCGTTTCTGGGTGAGCAAAAACAGGA
AGGCAAAATGCCGCAAAAAAGGGAATAAGGGCGACACGGAAATGTTGAATACTCATACTCTTCCTTTTTC
AATATTATTGAAGCATTTATCAGGGTTATTGTCTCATGAGCGGATACATATTTGAATGTATTTAGAAAAA
TAAACAAATAGGGGTTCCGCGCACATTTCCCCGAAAAGTGCCACCAGCTTTGCTCTTAGGAGTTTCCTAA
TACATCCCAAACTCAAATATATAAAGCATTTGACTTGTTCTATGCCCTAGTTATTAATAGTAATCAATTA
CGGGGTCATTAGTTCATAGCCCATATATGGAGTTCCGCGTTACATAACTTACGGTAAATGGCCCGCCTGG
CTGACCGCCCAACGACCCCCGCCCATTGACGTCAATAATGACGTATGTTCCCATAGTAACGCCAATAGGG
ACTTTCCATTGACGTCAATGGGTGGAGTATTTACGGTAAACTGCCCACTTGGCAGTACATCAAGTGTATC
ATATGCCAAGTACGCCCCCTATTGACGTCAATGACGGTAAATGGCCCGCCTGGCATTATGCCCAGTACAT
GACCTTATGGGACTTTCCTACTTGGCAGTACATCTACGTATTAGTCATCGCTATTACCATGGTGATGCGG
TTTTGGCAGTACATCAATGGGCGTGGATAGCGGTTTGACTCACGGGGATTTCCAAGTCTCCACCCCATTG
ACGTCAATGGGAGTTTGTTTTGGCACCAAAATCAACGGGACTTTCCAAAATGTCGTAACAACTCCGCCCC
ATTGACGCAAATGGGCGGTAGGCATGTACGGTGGGAGGTCTATATAAGCAGAGCTCAATAAAAGAGCCCA
CAACCCCTCACTCGGGGCGCCAGTCCTCCGATTGACTGAGTCGCCCGGGTACCCGTGTATCCAATAAACC
CTCTTGCAGTTGCATCCGACTTGTGGTCTCGCTGTTCCTTGGGAGGGTCTCCTCTGAGTGATTGACTACC
CGTCAGCGGGGGTCTTTCATTTGGGGGCTCGTCCGGGATCGGGAGACCCCTGCCCAGGGACCACCGACCC
ACCACCGGGAGGTAAGCTGGCCAGCAACTTATCTGTGTCTGTCCGATTGTCTAGTGTCTATGACTGATTT
TATGCGCCTGCGTCGGTACTAGTTAGCTAACTAGCTCTGTATCTGGCGGACCCGTGGTGGAACTGACGAG
TTCGGAACACCCGGCCGCAACCCTGGGAGACGTCCCAGGGACTTCGGGGGCCGTTTTTGTGGCCCGACCT
GAGTCCAAAAATCCCGATCGTTTTGGACTCTTTGGTGCACCCCCCTTAGAGGAGGGATATGTGGTTCTGG
TAGGAGACGAGAACCTAAAACAGTTCCCGCCTCCGTCTGAATTTTTGCTTTCGGTTTGGGACCGAAGCCG
CGCCGCGCGTCTTGTCTGCTGCAGCATCGTTCTGTGTTGTCTCTGTCTGACTGTGTTTCTGTATTTGTCT
GAAAATATCGGCCCGGGCCAGACTGTTACCACTCCCTTAAGTTTGACCTTAGGTCACTGGAAAGATGTCG
AGCGGATCGCTCACAACCAGTCGGTAGATGTCAAGAAGAGACGTTGGGTTACCTTCTGCTCTGCAGAATG
GCCAACCTTTAACGTCGGATGGCCGCGAGACGGCACCTTTAACCGAGACCTCATCACCCAGGTTAAGATC
AAGGTCTTTTCACCTGGCCCGCATGGACACCCAGACCAGGTCCCCTACATCGTGACCTGGGAAGCCTTGG
CTTTTGACCCCCCTCCCTGGGTCAAGCCCTTTGTACACCCTAAGCCTCCGCCTCCTCTTCCTCCATCCGC
CCCGTCTCTCCCCCTTGAACCTCCTCGTTCGACCCCGCCTCGATCCTCCCTTTATCCAGCCCTCACTCCT
TCTCTAGGCGCCCCCATATGGCCATATGAGATCTTATATGGGGCACCCCCGCCCCTTGTAAACTTCCCTG
ACCCTGACATGACAAGAGTTACTAACAGCCCCTCTCTCCAAGCTCACTTACAGGCTCTCTACTTAGTCCA
GCACGAAGTCTGGAGACCTCTGGCGGCAGCCTACCAAGAACAACTGGACCGACCGGTGGTACCTCACCCT
TACCGAGTCGGCGACACAGTGTGGGTCCGCCGACACCAGACTAAGAACCTAGAACCTCGCTGGAAAGGAC
CTTACACAGTCCTGCTGACCACCCCCACCGCCCTCAAAGTAGACGGCATCGCAGCTTGGATACACGCCGC
CCACGTGAAGGCTGCCGACCCCGGGGGTGGACCATCCTCTAGACTGCCGGATC
Features (pLannotate 1.2.2; 15 found; start..end, strand, type, name):
     46..756     +  CDS            mEGFP: mEGFP is a basic (constitutively fluorescent) green fluorescent protein published in 2002, derived from Aequorea victoria. It has moderate acid sensitivity.
    903..1365    +  misc_feature   IRES: internal ribosome entry site (IRES) of the encephalomyocarditis virus (EMCV)
   1393..2100    +  CDS            mCherry: mCherry is a basic (constitutively fluorescent) red fluorescent protein published in 2004, derived from Discosoma sp.. It is reported to be a very rapidly-maturing monomer with low acid sensitivity.
   2159..2752    +  LTR            LTR: long terminal repeat from Moloney murine leukemia virus
   2761..2807    +  LTR            5' LTR (truncated) (fragment): truncated long terminal repeat from Moloney murine sarcoma virus
   2890..2938    -  CDS            lacI (fragment): lac repressor; lacI; The lac repressor binds to the lac operator to inhibit transcription in E. coli. This inhibition can be relieved by adding lactose or isopropyl-β-D-thiogalactopyranoside (IPTG).
   3124..3712    -  rep_origin     ori: high-copy-number ColE1/pMB1/pBR322/pUC origin of replication
   3886..4746    -  CDS            AmpR: β-lactamase; bla; confers resistance to ampicillin, carbenicillin, and related antibiotics
   4747..4851    -  promoter       AmpR promoter: bla
   5008..5311    +  enhancer       CMV enhancer: human cytomegalovirus immediate early enhancer
   5312..5515    +  promoter       CMV promoter: human cytomegalovirus (CMV) immediate early promoter
   5511..5691    +  LTR            3' LTR (ΔU3) (fragment): self-inactivating 3' long terminal repeat (LTR) from Moloney murine leukemia virus
   5754..6111    +  misc_feature   MMLV Ψ: packaging signal of Moloney murine leukemia virus (MMLV)
   6176..6592    +  CDS            gag (truncated): truncated Moloney murine leukemia virus (MMLV) gag gene lacking the start codon
   6602..6976    +  misc_feature   pol region: Moloney murine leukemia virus (MMLV) pol region containing the splice acceptor site
