[The description below was written by a language model from this plasmid's Addgene catalogue record and pLannotate feature annotations shown in this document.]
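Description:
pCru5-UCU/ACC-mEGFP-IRES-mCherry is a 6,983 bp Moloney murine leukemia virus-based retroviral expression vector built on the pCru5 backbone for delivering transgenes into mammalian cells. It is propagated in E. coli as a high-copy plasmid through a ColE1/pUC-type origin, with selection by ampicillin resistance (β-lactamase under its own promoter). In the viral portion, a CMV enhancer/promoter is fused to an LTR fragment lacking U3, forming a hybrid 5' LTR that drives transcription of the genomic RNA in packaging cells. This is followed by the MMLV Ψ packaging signal, a truncated gag segment lacking its start codon, and a pol region carrying the splice acceptor. An annotated MMLV LTR lies downstream of the payload as the 3' LTR. After integration, the cassette is expressed from the viral LTR, consistent with the record's "viral LTR (or CMV)" promoter entry.

The payload is a bicistronic reporter: monomeric EGFP, then an EMCV IRES, then mCherry. mEGFP sits between XhoI and NsiI sites, with an SfuI site provided for making C-terminal fusions, and mCherry lies between BamHI and NotI. According to the record, the region ahead of the mEGFP start codon carries an altered Kozak sequence and/or synthetic upstream open reading frames. The "UCU/ACC" in the name presumably denotes this variant, although the feature table does not annotate these elements. They set the efficiency of cap-dependent translation initiation, so the upstream gene's output is tuned at the translational level. IRES-driven mCherry stays constant and serves as an internal reference. The plasmid is one of a nine-member set spanning a range of expression levels, used in synthetic biology to set a transgene's expression to a defined level.
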