Addgene plasmid #49223: pCru5-UCU/ACC-mEGFP-IRES-mCherry
Purpose: Retroviral expression vector. Contains an altered Kozak sequence and/or upstream open reading frames to modulate expression at the level of translation.
Depositing lab: Clifford Wang. Depositing organization: Stanford University. Publication: Tuning gene expression with synthetic upstream open reading frames. Ferreira JP, Overton KW, Wang CL. Proc Natl Acad Sci U S A. 2013 Jul 9;110(28):11284-9. doi: 10.1073/pnas.1305590110. Epub 2013 Jun 24. PubMed 23798422.
Backbone
  Vector backbone: pCru5
  Total vector size (bp): 6983
  Vector type: Mammalian Expression, Retroviral, Synthetic Biology
Growth in bacteria
  Bacterial resistance: Ampicillin, 100 μg/mL
  Growth temperature: 37°C
  Growth strain: Top10
  Copy number: High Copy
Gene/Insert 1
  Gene/Insert name: mEGFP
  Species: Synthetic
  Insert size (bp): 732
  Promoter: Viral LTR (or CMV)
  Tag / fusion protein: SfuI site to create C-terminal fusions (C terminal on insert)
  Cloning method: Restriction Enzyme; 5′ cloning site XhoI (not destroyed); 3′ cloning site NsiI (not destroyed)
  Sequencing primers: 5′ GGATACACGCCGCCCACGTG (5' to 3'); 3′ AGGGCGAGGGCGATGCCACCTA (5' to 3')
Gene/Insert 2
  Gene/Insert name: mCherry
  Species: Synthetic
  Insert size (bp): 711
  Promoter: Viral LTR (or CMV)
  Cloning method: Restriction Enzyme; 5′ cloning site BamHI (not destroyed); 3′ cloning site NotI (not destroyed)
  Sequencing primers: 5′ GTCACCTTCAGCTTGGCGG (5' to 3'); 3′ ATGGCGTTACTTAAGCTAG (5' to 3')
Terms and licenses: Academic/Nonprofit Terms; Industry Terms: Not Available to Industry
Depositor comments: Vector allows for control of transgene expression at the level of translation. It is 1 vector in a set of 9 that spans a range of expression levels. Sequencing through any part of the IRES sequence is not advised. Expression of gene downstream of IRES remains constant, despite varying expression of gene upstream.
How to cite: pCru5-UCU/ACC-mEGFP-IRES-mCherry was a gift from Clifford Wang (Addgene plasmid # 49223 ; http://n2t.net/addgene:49223 ; RRID:Addgene_49223)
