>Addgene plasmid #49223 | pCru5-UCU/ACC-mEGFP-IRES-mCherry | depositor partial sequence | sequence record 73636 | TIS region: NOT including RE sites and preceding stop codons
TCTATGGGTTGATTACCATGGGC
