>Addgene plasmid #49223 | pCru5-UCU/ACC-mEGFP-IRES-mCherry | addgene partial sequence | sequence record 75652 | LZRS-F 5'-TGGATACACGCCGCCCACGTG-3'
CATCCTCTAGACTGCCGGATCTCGAGTAACTAACTAATCTATGGGTTGATTACCATGGGCGAATTCAGCA
AGGGCGAGGAGCTGTTCACCGGGGTGGTGCCCATCCTGGTCGAGCTGGACGGCGACGTAAACGGCCACAA
GTTCAGCGTGTCCGGCGAGGGCGAGGGCGATGCCACCTACGGCAAGCTGACCCTGAAGTTCATCTGCACC
ACCGGCAAGCTGCCCGTGCCCTGGCCCACCCTCGTGACCACCCTGACCTACGGCGTGCAGTGCTTCAGCC
GCTACCCCGACCACATGAAGCAGCACGACTTCTTCAAGTCCGCCATGCCCGAAGGCTACGTCCAGGAGCG
CACCATCTTCTTCAAGGACGACGGCAACTACAAGACCCGCGCCGAGGTGAAGTTCGAGGGCGACACCCTG
GTGAACCGCATCGAGCTGAAGGGCATCGACTTCAAGGAGGACGGCAACATCCTGGGGCACAAGCTGGAGT
ACAACTACAACAGCCACAACGTCTATATCATGGCCGACAAGCAGAAGAACGGCATCAAGGTGAACTTCAA
GATCCGCCACAACATCGAGGACGGCAGCGTGCAGCTCGCCGACCACTACCAGCAGAACACCCCCATCGGC
GACGGCCCCGTGCTGCTGCCCGACAACCACTACCTGAGCACCCAGTCCAAGCTGAGCAAAGACCCCAACG
AGAAGCGCGATCACATGGTCCTGCTGGAGTTCGTGACCGCCGCCGGGATCACTCTCGGCATGGACGAGCT
GTACAAGTTCGAATAAGCATGCATCTAGG
